>Addgene plasmid #163298 | I4H4C1 | addgene full sequence | sequence record 354391 | Addgene NGS Result
TAATACGACTCACTATAGGGGAATTGTGAGCGGATAACAATTCCCCTCTAGAAATAATTTTGTTTAACTT
TAAGAAGGAGATATACATATGCTGCTTAAGAACCCGCCCAAAATCAGTCCGAATCTGATCAAACAGCTCG
AAGCAATCCTGGGGAAGGACGGCGTAATTCGCCGCAAGGATGAACTGTTAACCTATGAATGTGACGGCAT
CACGGGCTATCGTCAGCGCCCAGCGCTGGTGGTGCTGCCGCGTTCGACCGCGGAAATTGCAGCCGTAGTT
AAACTTTGCCATGACAATGAAATTGCGTGGGTTGCCCGTGGGGCGGGCACTGGCTTGTCTGGTGGCGCGC
TGCCGTTAGAGGAAGGCATCCTGATTGTGACCGCTCGCATGAACCAGATTTTGCGCGTTGACCTTGATAA
TCAACGTGTTGTTGTCCAGCCTGGTGTGATCAATAACTGGGTTACGCAAGCGGTCTCGGGAGCGGGGTTC
TATTATGCCCCGGACCCATCCTCACAGATCATTTGTAGCATCGGCGGGAATGTGGCGGAAAATTCAGGCG
GCGTTCACTGTCTGAAGTACGGTGTTACAACGAATCATGTTATGGGCCTGAAAATCGTATTGCCTGATGG
CTCAATCATCGATGTAGGCGGAGCCGTTCCGGAACAGCCGGGTTACGACCTTACCGGTCTGTTCGTCGGT
TCTGAGGGAACCCTGGGAATTGCAACAGAAATCACATTGCGCATCTTAAAGACTCCGGAGTCGATTTGTG
TTCTTTTGGCCGATTTCACTAGCATCGAAGCCGCAGGTCAGGCCGTCGCCGACATCATCAAATCAGGGAT
GATCCCGGCCGGTATGGAGATTATGGACAATTTAAGCATTAACGCAGTTGAGGATGTTGTTGCTACCGGA
TGTTATCCGCGCGACGCCGAGAGCGTCCTGCTGGTAGAACTTGACGGCCTTGGTGTCGAGGTCGCCTCAA
ATAAACACCGTGTTGCGGAAATTTGTCGCCAAAATGGAGCACGCAATATCACGACTGCTAATGACGCAGA
GACGCGTTTAAAGCTTTGGAAGGGTCGCAAGGCCGCCTTTGCAGCCGCCGGTAAGATTAGTCCGAATTAC
TTCGTGCAAGATGGAGTGATCCCGCGCACCCAGCTGGTGTCTGTTCTGCAGGAAATTAAAGCGTTAAGCG
AGAAGTACGGGTACAAGATCGCTAATGTATTCCACGCCGGCGACGGCAATCTGCATCCGTTAATTCTCTA
TGATAATCGCGTCGAAGGCGCTTGGGAAGAAGTTGAAGAGTTGGGTGGCGAGATCTTGAAGCTTTGCGTG
CGCGTGGGCGGTTCGTTATCCGGTGAGCATGGTATCGGAATTGACAAGAATTGTTACATGCCGGCAATGT
TTAATGAAATCGACCTTGAGACAATGGGATATGTACGTGATTGCTTTAACCCGAAAGGCCTGGCAAACCC
CGGCAAACTCTTTCCGACTCCACGTAGTTGCGGCGAGGCGGCCAATGCCAAGATTCAGGGATTTGCCGGT
GTCGATGTGTTTGCGGCCGCACTCGAGCATCATCACCATCACCACCACCACCACCACTGAGATCCGGCTG
CTAACAAAGCCCGAAAGGAAGCTGAGTTGGCTGCTGCCACCGCTGAGCAATAACTAGCATAACCCCTTGG
GGCCTCTAAACGGGTCTTGAGGGGTTTTTTGCTGAAAGGAGGAACTATATCCGGATTGGCGAATGGG
[124 nt withheld, positions 1748-1871]
C
[91 nt withheld, positions 1873-1963]
A
[49 nt withheld, positions 1965-2013]
CCTTTGACGTTGGAGTCCACGTTCTTT
[37 nt withheld, positions 2041-2077]
ACCCTATCTCGGTCTATTCTTTTGATTTATAAGGGATTTTGCCGATTTCGGCCTATTGGTTAAAAAATGA
GCTGATTTAACAAAAATTTAACGCGAATTTTAACAAAATATTAACGCTTACAATTTAGGTGGCACTTTTC
GGGGAAATGTGCGCGGAACCCCTATTTGTTTATTTTTCTAAATACATTCAAATATGTATCCGCTCATGAG
ACAATAACCCTGATAAATGCTTCAATAATATTGAAAAAGGAAGAGTATGAGTATTCAACATTTCCGTGTC
GCCCTTATTCCCTTTTTTGCGGCATTTTGCCTTCCTGTTTTTGCTCACCCAGAAACGCTGGTGAAAGTAA
AAGATGCTGAAGATCAGTTGGGTGCACGAGTGGGTTACATCGAACTGGATCTCAACAGCGGTAAGATCCT
TGAGAGTTTTCGCCCCGAAGAACGTTTTCCAATGATGAGCACTTTTAAAGTTCTGCTATGTGGCGCGGTA
TTATCCCGTATTGACGCCGGGCAAGAGCAACTCGGTCGCCGCATACACTATTCTCAGAATGACTTGGTTG
AGTACTCACCAGTCACAGAAAAGCATCTTACGGATGGCATGACAGTAAGAGAATTATGCAGTGCTGCCAT
AACCATGAGTGATAACACTGCGGCCAACTTACTTCTGACAACGATCGGAGGACCGAAGGAGCTAACCGCT
TTTTTGCACAACATGGGGGATCATGTAACTCGCCTTGATCGTTGGGAACCGGAGCTGAATGAAGCCATAC
CAAACGACGAGCGTGACACCACGATGCCTGCAGCAATGGCAACAACGTTGCGCAAACTATTAACTGGCGA
ACTACTTACTCTAGCTTCCCGGCAACAATTAATAGACTGGATGGAGGCGGATAAAGTTGCAGGACCACTT
CTGCGCTCGGCCCTTCCGGCTGGCTGGTTTATTGCTGATAAATCTGGAGCCGGTGAGCGTGGGTCTCGCG
GTATCATTGCAGCACTGGGGCCAGATGGTAAGCCCTCCCGTATCGTAGTTATCTACACGACGGGGAGTCA
GGCAACTATGGATGAACGAAATAGACAGATCGCTGAGATAGGTGCCTCACTGATTAAGCATTGGTAACTG
TCAGACCAAGTTTACTCATATATACTTTAGATTGATTTAAAACTTCATTTTTAATTTAAAAGGATCTAGG
TGAAGATCCTTTTTGATAATCTCATGACCAAAATCCCTTAACGTGAGTTTTCGTTCCACTGAGCGTCAGA
CCCCGTAGAAAAGATCAAAGGATCTTCTTGAGATCCTTTTTTTCTGCGCGTAATCTGCTGCTTGCAAACA
AAAAAACCACCGCTACCAGCGGTGGTTTGTTTGCCGGATCAAGAGCTACCAACTCTTTTTCCGAAGGTAA
CTGGCTTCAGCAGAGCGCAGATACCAAATACTGTCCTTCTAGTGTAGCCGTAGTTAGGCCACCACTTCAA
GAACTCTGTAGCACCGCCTACATACCTCGCTCTGCTAATCCTGTTACCAGTGGCTGCTGCCAGTGGCGAT
AAGTCGTGTCTTACCGGGTTGGACTCAAGACGATAGTTACCGGATAAGGCGCAGCGGTCGGGCTGAACGG
GGGGTTCGTGCACACAGCCCAGCTTGGAGCGAACGACCTACACCGAACTGAGATACCTACAGCGTGAGCT
ATGAGAAAGCGCCACGCTTCCCGAAGGGAGAAAGGCGGACAGGTATCCGGTAAGCGGCAGGGTCGGAACA
GGAGAGCGCACGAGGGAGCTTCCAGGGGGAAACGCCTGGTATCTTTATAGTCCTGTCGGGTTTCGCCACC
TCTGACTTGAGCGTCGATTTTTGTGATGCTCGTCAGGGGGGCGGAGCCTATGGAAAAACGCCAGCAACGC
GGCCTTTTTACGGTTCCTGGCCTTTTGCTGGCCTTTTGCTCACATGTTCTTTCCTGCGTTATCCCCTGAT
TCTGTGGATAACCGTATTACCGCCTTTGAGTGAGCTGATACCGCTCGCCGCAGCCGAACGACCGAGCGCA
GCGAGTCAGTGAGCGAGGAAGCGGAAGAGCGCCTGATGCGGTATTTTCTCCTTACGCATCTGTGCGGTAT
TTCACACCGCAATGGTGCACTCTCAGTACAATCTGCTCTGATGCCGCATAGTTAAGCCAGTATACACTCC
GCTATCGCTACGTGACTGGGTCATGGCTGCGCCCCGACACCCGCCAACACCCGCTGACGCGCCCTGACGG
GCTTGTCTGCTCCCGGCATCCGCTTACAGACAAGCTGTGACCGTCTCCGGGAGCTGCATGTGTCAGAGGT
TTTCACCGTCATCACCGAAACGCGCGAGGCAGCTGCGGTAAAGCTCATCAGCGTGGTCGTGAAGCGATTC
ACAGATGTCTGCCTGTTCATCCGCGTCCAGCTCGTTGAGTTTCTCCAGAAGCGTTAATGTCTGGCTTCTG
ATAAAGCGGGCCATGTTAAGGGCGGTTTTTTCCTGTTTGGTCACTGATGCCTCCGTGTAAGGGGGATTTC
TGTTCATGGGGGTAATGATACCGATGAAACGAGAGAGGATGCTCACGATACGGGTTACTGATGATGAACA
TGCCCGGTTACTGGAACGTTGTGAGGGTAAACAACTGGCGGTATGGATGCGGCGGGACCAGAGAAAAATC
ACTCAGGGTCAATGCCAGCGCTTCGTTAATACAGATGTAGGTGTTCCACAGGGTAGCCAGCAGCATCCTG
CGATGCAGATCCGGAACATAATGGTGCAGGGCGCTGACTTCCGCGTTTCCAGACTTTACGAAACACGGAA
ACCGAAGACCATTCATGTTGTTGCTCAGGTCGCAGACGTTTTGCAGCAGCAGTCGCTTCACGTTCGCTCG
CGTATCGGTGATTCATTCTGCTAACCAGTAAGGCAACCCCGCCAGCCTAGCCGGGTCCTCAACGACAGGA
GCACGATCATGCGCACCCGTGGGGCCGCCATGCCGGCGATAATGGCCTGCTTCTCGCCGAAACGTTTGGT
GGCGGGACCAGTGACGAAGGCTTGAGCGAGGGCGTGCAAGATTCCGAATACCGCAAGCGACAGGCCGATC
ATCGTCGCGCTCCAGCGAAAGCGGTCCTCGCCGAAAATGACCCAGAGCGCTGCCGGCACCTGTCCTACGA
GTTGCATGATAAAGAAGACAGTCATAAGTGCGGCGACGATAGTCATGCCCCGCGCCCACCGGAAGGAGCT
GACTGGGTTGAAGGCTCTCAAGGGCATCGGTCGAGATCCCGGTGCCTAATGAGTGAGCTAACTTACATTA
ATTGCGTTGCGCTCACTGCCCGCTTTCCAGTCGGGAAACCTGTCGTGCCAGCTGCATTAATGAATCGGCC
AACGCGCGGGGAGAGGCGGTTTGCGTATTGGGCGCCAGGGTGGTTTTTCTTTTCACCAGTGAGACGGGCA
ACAGCTGATTGCCCTTCACCGCCTGGCCCTGAGAGAGTTGCAGCAAGCGGTCCACGCTGGTTTGCCCCAG
CAGGCGAAAATCCTGTTTGATGGTGGTTAACGGCGGGATATAACATGAGCTGTCTTCGGTATCGTCGTAT
CCCACTACCGAGATATCCGCACCAACGCGCAGCCCGGACTCGGTAATGGCGCGCATTGCGCCCAGCGCCA
TCTGATCGTTGGCAACCAGCATCGCAGTGGGAACGATGCCCTCATTCAGCATTTGCATGGTTTGTTGAAA
ACCGGACATGGCACTCCAGTCGCCTTCCCGTTCCGCTATCGGCTGAATTTGATTGCGAGTGAGATATTTA
TGCCAGCCAGCCAGACGCAGACGCGCCGAGACAGAACTTAATGGGCCCGCTAACAGCGCGATTTGCTGGT
GACCCAATGCGACCAGATGCTCCACGCCCAGTCGCGTACCGTCTTCATGGGAGAAAATAATACTGTTGAT
GGGTGTCTGGTCAGAGACATCAAGAAATAACGCCGGAACATTAGTGCAGGCAGCTTCCACAGCAATGGCA
TCCTGGTCATCCAGCGGATAGTTAATGATCAGCCCACTGACGCGTTGCGCGAGAAGATTGTGCACCGCCG
CTTTACAGGCTTCGACGCCGCTTCGTTCTACCATCGACACCACCACGCTGGCACCCAGTTGATCGGCGCG
AGATTTAATCGCCGCGACAATTTGCGACGGCGCGTGCAGGGCCAGACTGGAGGTGGCAACGCCAATCAGC
AACGACTGTTTGCCCGCCAGTTGTTGTGCCACGCGGTTGGGAATGTAATTCAGCTCCGCCATCGCCGCTT
CCACTTTTTCCCGCGTTTTCGCAGAAACGTGGCTGGCCTGGTTCACCACGCGGGAAACGGTCTGATAAGA
GACACCGGCATACTCTGCGACATCGTATAACGTTACTGGTTTCACATTCACCACCCTGAATTGACTCTCT
TCCGGGCGCTATCATGCCATACCGCGAAAGGTTTTGCGCCATTCGATGGTGTCCGGGATCTCGACGCTCT
CCCTTATGCGACTCCTGCATTAGGAAGCAGCCCAGTAGTAGGTTGAGGCCGTTGAGCACCGCCGCCGCAA
GGAATGGTGCATGCAAGGAGATGGCGCCCAACAGTCCCCCGGCCACGGGGCCTGCCACCATACCCACGCC
GAAACAAGCGCTCATGAGCCCGAAGTGGCGAGCCCGATCTTCCCCATCGGTGATGTCGGCGATATAGGCG
CCAGCAACCGCACCTGTGGCGCCGGTGATGCCGGCCACGATGCGTCCGGCGTAGAGGATCGAGATCTCGA
TCCCGCGAAAT
Features (pLannotate 1.2.2; 19 found; start..end, strand, type, name):
      1..19      +  promoter       T7 promoter: promoter for bacteriophage T7 RNA polymerase
     20..44      +  protein_bind   lac operator: The lac repressor binds to the lac operator to inhibit transcription in E. coli. This inhibition can be relieved by adding lactose or isopropyl-β-D-thiogalactopyranoside (IPTG). lac repressor encoded by lacI
     59..81      +  RBS            RBS: efficient ribosome binding site from bacteriophage T7 gene 10 (Olins and Rangwala, 1989)
    164..1507    +  CDS            glcD (fragment): GLCD_ECOLI - Also known as gox, yghM. Experimental evidence at protein level: Swiss-Prot protein existence level 1. Component of a complex that catalyzes the oxidation of glycolate to glyoxylate (PubMed:4557653, PubMed:8606183). Is required for E.coli to grow on glycolate as a sole source of carbon (PubMed:8606183). Is also able to oxidize D-lactate ((R)-lactate) with a similar rate (PubMed:4557653). Does not link directly to O(2), and 2,6-dichloroindophenol (DCIP) and phenazine methosulfate (PMS) can act as artificial electron acceptors in vitro, but the physiological molecule that functions
   1574..1597    +  CDS            9xHis (fragment): 9xHis affinity tag
   1607..1656    +  CDS            SET1 (fragment): solubility-enhancement tag derived from T7 phage gene 10B
   1664..1711    +  terminator     T7 terminator: transcription terminator for bacteriophage T7 RNA polymerase
   1748..2176    +  rep_origin     f1 ori (sequence partly withheld): f1 bacteriophage origin of replication; arrow indicates direction of (+) strand synthesis
   2229..2333    +  promoter       AmpR promoter: bla
   2334..3194    +  CDS            AmpR: β-lactamase; bla; confers resistance to ampicillin, carbenicillin, and related antibiotics
   3365..3953    +  rep_origin     ori: high-copy-number ColE1/pMB1/pBR322/pUC origin of replication
   4139..4278    -  misc_feature   bom: basis of mobility region from pBR322
   4380..4571    -  CDS            rop: Rop protein, which maintains plasmids at low copy number; rop
   4588..4968    +  CDS            YPB1_ECOLX: Protein predicted: Swiss-Prot protein existence level 4. From Escherichia coli.
   5040..5331    -  CDS            TcR (fragment): tetracycline efflux protein; tet; confers resistance to tetracycline
   5346..5367    -  protein_bind   CAP binding site: CAP binding activates transcription in the presence of cAMP. E. coli catabolite activator protein
   5380..6462    -  CDS            lacI: lac repressor; lacI; The lac repressor binds to the lac operator to inhibit transcription in E. coli. This inhibition can be relieved by adding lactose or isopropyl-β-D-thiogalactopyranoside (IPTG).
   6463..6540    -  promoter       lacI promoter: lacI
   6548..6827    -  CDS            TcR (fragment): tetracycline efflux protein; tet; confers resistance to tetracycline
