>Addgene plasmid #163298 | I4H4C1 Sequencing Result | analyzer sequence | sequence record 337300
TAATACGACTCACTATAGGGGAATTGTGAGCGGATAACAATTCCCCTCTAGAAATAATTTTGTTTAACTT
TAAGAAGGAGATATACATATGACAGCCGCTGGATCTGATGTTTTACAACCTGGAAGGCTTTGGTGGAATT
GGTTTGGTGAACAGTATTTTGTTCCTGCTCATACAGTTTCACCTCGTACAGAAGAAGACGTACGTCAGGC
CGTCGTCACCGCTGCCAGATTAGGTTTACCAGTCCGTAGCAGCGGCAAAGGACACGCAAACCCAGCTGTT
GTGCCAACAAGTGGTGTCCATATAGACTTTTCCACCTTCTCCCAGGTTATCGCAGTCGATAAGGATCTAA
TGCGAGTCACTGTTCAGCCTGGTATATCCGTGGGTGAGCTGTCACGTTACTTGCGTACACAAGGTATGAG
CCTAAACAATCAAGGTGATATCGACACCCAGTCTGTTTGTGGAGCCATTATGACGGCAACTCACGGAGCT
GGTATTACCCTACCGTGCATGTCTGCCCAACTGATTGCTGCCAGGATAGTATTGGCTGACGGGAGTTTCC
TCGACTTGAGCGCCGAAGCCGATGGGGAATTATTCAAAGCATTCCAAGCTTCCATAGGTATGTTCGGAGT
GGTGGTGTCCATGACACTGCAAGCAGTGCCTTCCTTTAATATCTTGAAGCGTTCATGGAACGCTGATATT
GAGGACTGCTTAGGTGGTTTGCATCAGCGTCTCGAGGATAATAGGACCTTCTGGTTCTTTTGGCTCCCAC
GAAGGGAGTCAGCAGACTTGTTTGTACTGCCATCGGGAGTCCCTAATAAAGCTTCCAGAGACTATGACAT
CTGTCATATGAGATCATATAACGCTGTTCCAGTTGATGAACCTGCCCCGGCTTCTGAACCCGGCGCCCAG
TTCGATCACTCTTCTGTCATTTTCCCCAATATTTATGAACCCAATTTTCGTGAAATTGAATACGCAGTTC
CTTTCGACGATTTTGAGGCCACATTCGATGAAGTCCGTCACCTGTTCTTAACCAAGCATACCGACTTCAC
ATTTCCTGTAGAATGTAGACCTGTTAAGGCAGACGATTCTTACTTGAGCGCTTATGCTGAAAGGGACGGT
TATGCCTTAAGTGTTTCCGGACCTTTGGATGTTTCCACTTGGACTATGTTGAGAGACGTGGACGCTATTT
TCGAAAGACACGATGGTAGACCACATTGGGGAAAGCATCATTTCATGACACCTGCTAGGTTGGAAAAGTT
GTACCCAAGATACGACGCTTTTAAGAAGATGAGAAGAGAGATCGATCCCGCAGGGATGTTCTTAAATGAT
CATTTGAGAGCTTTGTTTGCTGCTGCTGCCCTAGAACACCACCATCACCACCACCACCACCACCACTGAG
ATCCGGCTGCTAACAAAGCCCGAAAGGAAGCTGAGTTGGCTGCTGCCACCGCTGAGCAATAACTAGCATA
ACCCCTTGGGGCCTCTAAACGGGTCTTGAGGGGTTTTTTGCTGAAAGGAGGAACTATATCCGGATTGGCG
AATGGG
[124 nt withheld, positions 1547-1670]
C
[91 nt withheld, positions 1672-1762]
A
[49 nt withheld, positions 1764-1812]
CCTTTGACGTTGGAGTCCACGTTCTTT
[37 nt withheld, positions 1840-1876]
ACCCTATCTCGGTCTATTCTTTTGATTTATAAGGGATTTTGCCGATTTCGGCCTATTGGTTAAAAAATGA
GCTGATTTAACAAAAATTTAACGCGAATTTTAACAAAATATTAACGCTTACAATTTAGGTGGCACTTTTC
GGGGAAATGTGCGCGGAACCCCTATTTGTTTATTTTTCTAAATACATTCAAATATGTATCCGCTCATGAG
ACAATAACCCTGATAAATGCTTCAATAATATTGAAAAAGGAAGAGTATGAGTATTCAACATTTCCGTGTC
GCCCTTATTCCCTTTTTTGCGGCATTTTGCCTTCCTGTTTTTGCTCACCCAGAAACGCTGGTGAAAGTAA
AAGATGCTGAAGATCAGTTGGGTGCACGAGTGGGTTACATCGAACTGGATCTCAACAGCGGTAAGATCCT
TGAGAGTTTTCGCCCCGAAGAACGTTTTCCAATGATGAGCACTTTTAAAGTTCTGCTATGTGGCGCGGTA
TTATCCCGTATTGACGCCGGGCAAGAGCAACTCGGTCGCCGCATACACTATTCTCAGAATGACTTGGTTG
AGTACTCACCAGTCACAGAAAAGCATCTTACGGATGGCATGACAGTAAGAGAATTATGCAGTGCTGCCAT
AACCATGAGTGATAACACTGCGGCCAACTTACTTCTGACAACGATCGGAGGACCGAAGGAGCTAACCGCT
TTTTTGCACAACATGGGGGATCATGTAACTCGCCTTGATCGTTGGGAACCGGAGCTGAATGAAGCCATAC
CAAACGACGAGCGTGACACCACGATGCCTGCAGCAATGGCAACAACGTTGCGCAAACTATTAACTGGCGA
ACTACTTACTCTAGCTTCCCGGCAACAATTAATAGACTGGATGGAGGCGGATAAAGTTGCAGGACCACTT
CTGCGCTCGGCCCTTCCGGCTGGCTGGTTTATTGCTGATAAATCTGGAGCCGGTGAGCGTGGGTCTCGCG
GTATCATTGCAGCACTGGGGCCAGATGGTAAGCCCTCCCGTATCGTAGTTATCTACACGACGGGGAGTCA
GGCAACTATGGATGAACGAAATAGACAGATCGCTGAGATAGGTGCCTCACTGATTAAGCATTGGTAACTG
TCAGACCAAGTTTACTCATATATACTTTAGATTGATTTAAAACTTCATTTTTAATTTAAAAGGATCTAGG
TGAAGATCCTTTTTGATAATCTCATGACCAAAATCCCTTAACGTGAGTTTTCGTTCCACTGAGCGTCAGA
CCCCGTAGAAAAGATCAAAGGATCTTCTTGAGATCCTTTTTTTCTGCGCGTAATCTGCTGCTTGCAAACA
AAAAAACCACCGCTACCAGCGGTGGTTTGTTTGCCGGATCAAGAGCTACCAACTCTTTTTCCGAAGGTAA
CTGGCTTCAGCAGAGCGCAGATACCAAATACTGTCCTTCTAGTGTAGCCGTAGTTAGGCCACCACTTCAA
GAACTCTGTAGCACCGCCTACATACCTCGCTCTGCTAATCCTGTTACCAGTGGCTGCTGCCAGTGGCGAT
AAGTCGTGTCTTACCGGGTTGGACTCAAGACGATAGTTACCGGATAAGGCGCAGCGGTCGGGCTGAACGG
GGGGTTCGTGCACACAGCCCAGCTTGGAGCGAACGACCTACACCGAACTGAGATACCTACAGCGTGAGCT
ATGAGAAAGCGCCACGCTTCCCGAAGGGAGAAAGGCGGACAGGTATCCGGTAAGCGGCAGGGTCGGAACA
GGAGAGCGCACGAGGGAGCTTCCAGGGGGAAACGCCTGGTATCTTTATAGTCCTGTCGGGTTTCGCCACC
TCTGACTTGAGCGTCGATTTTTGTGATGCTCGTCAGGGGGGCGGAGCCTATGGAAAAACGCCAGCAACGC
GGCCTTTTTACGGTTCCTGGCCTTTTGCTGGCCTTTTGCTCACATGTTCTTTCCTGCGTTATCCCCTGAT
TCTGTGGATAACCGTATTACCGCCTTTGAGTGAGCTGATACCGCTCGCCGCAGCCGAACGACCGAGCGCA
GCGAGTCAGTGAGCGAGGAAGCGGAAGAGCGCCTGATGCGGTATTTTCTCCTTACGCATCTGTGCGGTAT
TTCACACCGCAATGGTGCACTCTCAGTACAATCTGCTCTGATGCCGCATAGTTAAGCCAGTATACACTCC
GCTATCGCTACGTGACTGGGTCATGGCTGCGCCCCGACACCCGCCAACACCCGCTGACGCGCCCTGACGG
GCTTGTCTGCTCCCGGCATCCGCTTACAGACAAGCTGTGACCGTCTCCGGGAGCTGCATGTGTCAGAGGT
TTTCACCGTCATCACCGAAACGCGCGAGGCAGCTGCGGTAAAGCTCATCAGCGTGGTCGTGAAGCGATTC
ACAGATGTCTGCCTGTTCATCCGCGTCCAGCTCGTTGAGTTTCTCCAGAAGCGTTAATGTCTGGCTTCTG
ATAAAGCGGGCCATGTTAAGGGCGGTTTTTTCCTGTTTGGTCACTGATGCCTCCGTGTAAGGGGGATTTC
TGTTCATGGGGGTAATGATACCGATGAAACGAGAGAGGATGCTCACGATACGGGTTACTGATGATGAACA
TGCCCGGTTACTGGAACGTTGTGAGGGTAAACAACTGGCGGTATGGATGCGGCGGGACCAGAGAAAAATC
ACTCAGGGTCAATGCCAGCGCTTCGTTAATACAGATGTAGGTGTTCCACAGGGTAGCCAGCAGCATCCTG
CGATGCAGATCCGGAACATAATGGTGCAGGGCGCTGACTTCCGCGTTTCCAGACTTTACGAAACACGGAA
ACCGAAGACCATTCATGTTGTTGCTCAGGTCGCAGACGTTTTGCAGCAGCAGTCGCTTCACGTTCGCTCG
CGTATCGGTGATTCATTCTGCTAACCAGTAAGGCAACCCCGCCAGCCTAGCCGGGTCCTCAACGACAGGA
GCACGATCATGCGCACCCGTGGGGCCGCCATGCCGGCGATAATGGCCTGCTTCTCGCCGAAACGTTTGGT
GGCGGGACCAGTGACGAAGGCTTGAGCGAGGGCGTGCAAGATTCCGAATACCGCAAGCGACAGGCCGATC
ATCGTCGCGCTCCAGCGAAAGCGGTCCTCGCCGAAAATGACCCAGAGCGCTGCCGGCACCTGTCCTACGA
GTTGCATGATAAAGAAGACAGTCATAAGTGCGGCGACGATAGTCATGCCCCGCGCCCACCGGAAGGAGCT
GACTGGGTTGAAGGCTCTCAAGGGCATCGGTCGAGATCCCGGTGCCTAATGAGTGAGCTAACTTACATTA
ATTGCGTTGCGCTCACTGCCCGCTTTCCAGTCGGGAAACCTGTCGTGCCAGCTGCATTAATGAATCGGCC
AACGCGCGGGGAGAGGCGGTTTGCGTATTGGGCGCCAGGGTGGTTTTTCTTTTCACCAGTGAGACGGGCA
ACAGCTGATTGCCCTTCACCGCCTGGCCCTGAGAGAGTTGCAGCAAGCGGTCCACGCTGGTTTGCCCCAG
CAGGCGAAAATCCTGTTTGATGGTGGTTAACGGCGGGATATAACATGAGCTGTCTTCGGTATCATCGTAT
CCCACTACCGAGATATCCGCACCAACGCGCAGCCCGGACTCGGTAATGGCGCGCATTGCGCCCAGCGCCA
TCTGATCGTTGGCAACCAGCATCGCAGTGGGAACGATGCCCTCATTCAGCATTTGCATGGTTTGTTGAAA
ACCGGACATGGCACTCCAGTCGCCTTCCCGTTCCGCTATCGGCTGAATTTGATTGCGAGTGAGATATTTA
TGCCAGCCAGCCAGACGCAGACGCGCCGAGACAGAACTTAATGGGCCCGCTAACAGCGCGATTTGCTGGT
GACCCAATGCGACCAGATGCTCCACGCCCAGTCGCGTACCGTCTTCATGGGAGAAAATAATACTGTTGAT
GGGTGTCTGGTCAGAGACATCAAGAAATAACGCCGGAACATTAGTGCAGGCAGCTTCCACAGCAATGGCA
TCCTGGTCATCCAGCGGATAGTTAATGATCAGCCCACTGACGCGTTGCGCGAGAAGATTGTGCACCGCCG
CTTTACAGGCTTCGACGCCGCTTCGTTCTACCATCGACACCACCACGCTGGCACCCAGTTGATCGGCGCG
AGATTTAATCGCCGCGACAATTTGCGACGGCGCGTGCAGGGCCAGACTGGAGGTGGCAACGCCAATCAGC
AACGACTGTTTGCCCGCCAGTTGTTGTGCCACGCGGTTGGGAATGTAATTCAGCTCCGCCATCGCCGCTT
CCACTTTTTCCCGCGTTTTCGCAGAAACGTGGCTGGCCTGGTTCACCACGCGGGAAACGGTCTGATAAGA
GACACCGGCATACTCTGCGACATCGTATAACGTTACTGGTTTCACATTCACCACCCTGAATTGACTCTCT
TCCGGGCGCTATCATGCCATACCGCGAAAGGTTTTGCGCCATTCGATGGTGTCCGGGATCTCGACGCTCT
CCCTTATGCGACTCCTGCATTAGGAAGCAGCCCAGTAGTAGGTTGAGGCCGTTGAGCACCGCCGCCGCAA
GGAATGGTGCATGCAAGGAGATGGCGCCCAACAGTCCCCCGGCCACGGGGCCTGCCACCATACCCACGCC
GAAACAAGCGCTCATGAGCCCGAAGTGGCGAGCCCGATCTTCCCCATCGGTGATGTCGGCGATATAGGCG
CCAGCAACCGCACCTGTGGCGCCGGTGATGCCGGCCACGATGCGTCCGGCGTAGAGGATCGAGATCTCGA
TCCCGCGAAAT
Features (pLannotate 1.2.2; 18 found; start..end, strand, type, name):
      1..19      +  promoter       T7 promoter: promoter for bacteriophage T7 RNA polymerase
     20..44      +  protein_bind   lac operator: The lac repressor binds to the lac operator to inhibit transcription in E. coli. This inhibition can be relieved by adding lactose or isopropyl-β-D-thiogalactopyranoside (IPTG). lac repressor encoded by lacI
     59..81      +  RBS            RBS: efficient ribosome binding site from bacteriophage T7 gene 10 (Olins and Rangwala, 1989)
   1367..1393    +  CDS            9xHis: 9xHis affinity tag
   1406..1455    +  CDS            SET1 (fragment): solubility-enhancement tag derived from T7 phage gene 10B
   1463..1510    +  terminator     T7 terminator: transcription terminator for bacteriophage T7 RNA polymerase
   1547..1975    +  rep_origin     f1 ori (sequence partly withheld): f1 bacteriophage origin of replication; arrow indicates direction of (+) strand synthesis
   2028..2132    +  promoter       AmpR promoter: bla
   2133..2993    +  CDS            AmpR: β-lactamase; bla; confers resistance to ampicillin, carbenicillin, and related antibiotics
   3164..3752    +  rep_origin     ori: high-copy-number ColE1/pMB1/pBR322/pUC origin of replication
   3938..4077    -  misc_feature   bom: basis of mobility region from pBR322
   4179..4370    -  CDS            rop: Rop protein, which maintains plasmids at low copy number; rop
   4387..4767    +  CDS            YPB1_ECOLX: Protein predicted: Swiss-Prot protein existence level 4. From Escherichia coli.
   4839..5130    -  CDS            TcR (fragment): tetracycline efflux protein; tet; confers resistance to tetracycline
   5145..5166    -  protein_bind   CAP binding site: CAP binding activates transcription in the presence of cAMP. E. coli catabolite activator protein
   5179..6261    -  CDS            lacI: lac repressor; lacI; The lac repressor binds to the lac operator to inhibit transcription in E. coli. This inhibition can be relieved by adding lactose or isopropyl-β-D-thiogalactopyranoside (IPTG).
   6262..6339    -  promoter       lacI promoter: lacI
   6347..6626    -  CDS            TcR (fragment): tetracycline efflux protein; tet; confers resistance to tetracycline
