[The description below was written by a language model from this plasmid's Addgene catalogue record and pLannotate feature annotations shown in this document.]
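Description:
I4H4C1 is a bacterial expression plasmid built on the pET21a(+) backbone for inducible production of a Microcystis aeruginosa protein, named after its UniProt identifier and catalogued as a flavoprotein oxidoreductase. The open reading frame sits downstream of a T7 promoter with an adjacent lac operator and the strong T7 gene 10 ribosome binding site, and is followed by a T7 terminator. The plasmid also carries lacI under its own promoter, so transcription is repressed until IPTG or lactose is added, and expression requires a host that supplies T7 RNA polymerase. According to the catalogue, the backbone adds an N-terminal T7 tag and a C-terminal 10xHis tag. The automated annotation detects the histidine tract as a 9xHis match but does not call the T7 tag. It also labels the insert as a partial match to E. coli glcD, the glycolate oxidase subunit, which reflects homology rather than an E. coli origin.

Propagation in E. coli relies on a ColE1/pMB1-type origin with the pBR322 bom and rop elements, and selection is by ampicillin through the β-lactamase gene. The catalogue lists the plasmid as high copy, although rop normally moderates copy number. An f1 origin allows single-stranded DNA production, and the tetracycline-resistance fragments are non-functional backbone remnants.

Two sequence records are attached, and they differ by about 200 nt (6,848 versus 6,647 nt). The difference lies within the insert region, and the glcD-like match is called only in the longer record. The record does not explain this discrepancy. The associated work examined functional misannotation in the EC 1.1.3.15 enzyme class, so the plasmid was probably used to produce His-tagged protein for purification and activity testing.
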