Addgene plasmid #163298: I4H4C1
Purpose: Inducible expression of UniProt identifier I4H4C1
Depositing lab: Martin Engqvist. Depositing organization: Chalmers University of Technology. Publication: Experimental and computational investigation of enzyme functional annotations uncovers misannotation in the EC 1.1.3.15 enzyme class. Rembeza E, Engqvist MKM. PLoS Comput Biol. 2021 Sep 23;17(9):e1009446. doi: 10.1371/journal.pcbi.1009446. eCollection 2021 Sep. PubMed 34555022.
Backbone
  Vector backbone: pET21a(+)
  Vector type: Bacterial Expression
Growth in bacteria
  Bacterial resistance: Ampicillin, 100 μg/mL
  Growth temperature: 37°C
  Growth strain: DH5alpha
  Copy number: High Copy
Gene/Insert
  Gene/Insert name: I4H4C1 (alt name: flavoprotein oxidoreductase)
  Species: Microcystis aeruginosa
  Promoter: T7
  Tag / fusion protein: T7 (N terminal on backbone); 10xHis (C terminal on backbone)
  Cloning method: Unknown
  Sequencing primers: 5′ T7; 3′ T7-term
Terms and licenses: Academic/Nonprofit Terms; Industry Terms: Not Available to Industry
Depositor comments: Insert name is a UniProt identifier
How to cite: I4H4C1 was a gift from Martin Engqvist (Addgene plasmid # 163298 ; http://n2t.net/addgene:163298 ; RRID:Addgene_163298)
