>Addgene plasmid #163298 | I4H4C1 | depositor partial sequence | sequence record 316470 | insert gene sequence
ATGCTGCTTAAGAACCCGCCCAAAATCAGTCCGAATCTGATCAAACAGCTCGAAGCAATCCTGGGGAAGG
ACGGCGTAATTCGCCGCAAGGATGAACTGTTAACCTATGAATGTGACGGCATCACGGGCTATCGTCAGCG
CCCAGCGCTGGTGGTGCTGCCGCGTTCGACCGCGGAAATTGCAGCCGTAGTTAAACTTTGCCATGACAAT
GAAATTGCGTGGGTTGCCCGTGGGGCGGGCACTGGCTTGTCTGGTGGCGCGCTGCCGTTAGAGGAAGGCA
TCCTGATTGTGACCGCTCGCATGAACCAGATTTTGCGCGTTGACCTTGATAATCAACGTGTTGTTGTCCA
GCCTGGTGTGATCAATAACTGGGTTACGCAAGCGGTCTCGGGAGCGGGGTTCTATTATGCCCCGGACCCA
TCCTCACAGATCATTTGTAGCATCGGCGGGAATGTGGCGGAAAATTCAGGCGGCGTTCACTGTCTGAAGT
ACGGTGTTACAACGAATCATGTTATGGGCCTGAAAATCGTATTGCCTGATGGCTCAATCATCGATGTAGG
CGGAGCCGTTCCGGAACAGCCGGGTTACGACCTTACCGGTCTGTTCGTCGGTTCTGAGGGAACCCTGGGA
ATTGCAACAGAAATCACATTGCGCATCTTAAAGACTCCGGAGTCGATTTGTGTTCTTTTGGCCGATTTCA
CTAGCATCGAAGCCGCAGGTCAGGCCGTCGCCGACATCATCAAATCAGGGATGATCCCGGCCGGTATGGA
GATTATGGACAATTTAAGCATTAACGCAGTTGAGGATGTTGTTGCTACCGGATGTTATCCGCGCGACGCC
GAGAGCGTCCTGCTGGTAGAACTTGACGGCCTTGGTGTCGAGGTCGCCTCAAATAAACACCGTGTTGCGG
AAATTTGTCGCCAAAATGGAGCACGCAATATCACGACTGCTAATGACGCAGAGACGCGTTTAAAGCTTTG
GAAGGGTCGCAAGGCCGCCTTTGCAGCCGCCGGTAAGATTAGTCCGAATTACTTCGTGCAAGATGGAGTG
ATCCCGCGCACCCAGCTGGTGTCTGTTCTGCAGGAAATTAAAGCGTTAAGCGAGAAGTACGGGTACAAGA
TCGCTAATGTATTCCACGCCGGCGACGGCAATCTGCATCCGTTAATTCTCTATGATAATCGCGTCGAAGG
CGCTTGGGAAGAAGTTGAAGAGTTGGGTGGCGAGATCTTGAAGCTTTGCGTGCGCGTGGGCGGTTCGTTA
TCCGGTGAGCATGGTATCGGAATTGACAAGAATTGTTACATGCCGGCAATGTTTAATGAAATCGACCTTG
AGACAATGGGATATGTACGTGATTGCTTTAACCCGAAAGGCCTGGCAAACCCCGGCAAACTCTTTCCGAC
TCCACGTAGTTGCGGCGAGGCGGCCAATGCCAAGATTCAGGGATTTGCCGGTGTCGATGTGTTTGCGGCC
GCACTCGAGCATCATCACCAT
